>Addgene plasmid #90499 | pPKm-230 | addgene full sequence | sequence record 212347 | Addgene NGS Result
AGTATTAAGCGGGGGAGAATTAGATCGCGATGGGAAAAAATTCGGTTAAGGCCAGGGGGAAAGAAAAAAT
ATAAATTAAAACATATAGTATGGGCAAGCAGGGAGCTAGAACGATTCGCAGTTAATCCTGGCCTGTTAGA
AACATCAGAAGGCTGTAGACAAATACTGGGACAGCTACAACCATCCCTTCAGACAGGATCAGAAGAACTT
AGATCATTATATAATACAGTAGCAACCCTCTATTGTGTGCATCAAAGGATAGAGATAAAAGACACCAAGG
AAGCTTTAGACAAGATAGAGGAAGAGCAAAACAAAAGTAAGACCACCGCACAGCAACCGGCCGCTGATCT
TCAGACCTGGAGGAGGAGATATGAGGGACAATTGGAGAAGTGAATTATATAAATATAAAGTAGTAAAAAT
TGAACCATTAGGAGTAGCACCCACCAAGGCAAAGAGAAGAGTGGTGCAGAGAGAAAAAAGAGCAGTGGGA
ATAGGAGCTTTGTTCCTTGGGTTCTTGGGAGCAGCAGGAAGCACTATGGGCGCAGCGTCAATGACGCTGA
CGGTACAGGCCAGACAATTATTGTCTGGTATAGTGCAGCAGCAGAACAATTTGCTGAGGGCTATTGAGGC
GCAACAGCATCTGTTGCAACTCACAGTCTGGGGCATCAAGCAGCTCCAGGCAAGAATCCTGGCTGTGGAA
AGATACCTAAAGGATCAACAGCTCCTGGGGATTTGGGGTTGCTCTGGAAAACTCATTTGCACCACTGCTG
TGCCTTGGAATGCTAGTTGGAGTAATAAATCTCTGGAACAGATTTGGAATCACACGACCTGGATGGAGTG
GGACAGAGAAATTAACAATTACACAAGCTTAATACACTCCTTAATTGAAGAATCGCAAAACCAGCAAGAA
AAGAATGAACAAGAATTATTGGAATTAGATAAATGGGCAAGTTTGTGGAATTGGTTTAACATAACAAATT
GGCTGTGGTATATAAAATTATTCATAATGATAGTAGGAGGCTTGGTAGGTTTAAGAATAGTTTTTGCTGT
ACTTTCTATAGTGAATAGAGTTAGGCAGGGATATTCACCATTATCGTTTCAGACCCACCTCCCAACCCCG
AGGGGACCCGACAGGCCCGAAGGAATAGAAGAAGAAGGTGGAGAGAGAGACAGAGACAGATCCATTCGAT
TAGTGAACGGATCTCGACGGTATCGCCACAAATGGCAGTATTCATCCACAATTTTAAAAGAAAGGGGGGG
ATTGGGGGGTACAGTGCAGGGGAAAGAATAGTAGACATAATAGCAACAGACATACAAACTAAAGAATTAC
AAAAACAAATTACAAAAATTCAAAATTTTCGGGTTTATTACAGGGACAGCAGAGATCCACTTTGGATCGA
TAAGCTTTGCAAAGATGGATAAAGTTTTAAACAGAGAGGAATCTTTGCAGCTAATGGACCTTCTAGGTCT
TGAAAGGAGTGGGAATTGGCTCCGGTGCCCGTCAGTGGGCAGAGCGCACATCGCCCACAGTCCCCGAGAA
GTTGGGGGGAGGGGTCGGCAATTGAACCGGTGCCTAGAGAAGGTGGCGCGGGGTAAACTGGGAAAGTGAT
GTCGTGTACTGGCTCCGCCTTTTTCCCGAGGGTGGGGGAGAACCGTATATAAGTGCAGTAGTCGCCGTGA
ACGTTCTTTTTCGCAACGGGTTTGCCGCCAGAACACAGGTAAGTGCCGTGTGTGGTTCCCGCGGGCCTGG
CCTCTTTACGGGTTATGGCCCTTGCGTGCCTTGAATTACTTCCACCTGGCTGCAGTACGTGATTCTTGAT
CCCGAGCTTCGGGTTGGAAGTGGGTGGGAGAGTTCGAGGCCTTGCGCTTAAGGAGCCCCTTCGCCTCGTG
CTTGAGTTGAGGCCTGGCCTGGGCGCTGGGGCCGCCGCGTGCGAATCTGGTGGCACCTTCGCGCCTGTCT
CGCTGCTTTCGATAAGTCTCTAGCCATTTAAAATTTTTGATGACCTGCTGCGACGCTTTTTTTCTGGCAA
GATAGTCTTGTAAATGCGGGCCAAGATCTGCACACTGGTATTTCGGTTTTTGGGGCCGCGGGCGGCGACG
GGGCCCGTGCGTCCCAGCGCACATGTTCGGCGAGGCGGGGCCTGCGAGCGCGGCCACCGAGAATCGGACG
GGGGTAGTCTCAAGCTGGCCGGCCTGCTCTGGTGCCTGGCCTCGCGCCGCCGTGTATCGCCCCGCCCTGG
GCGGCAAGGCTGGCCCGGTCGGCACCAGTTGCGTGAGCGGAAAGATGGCCGCTTCCCGGCCCTGCTGCAG
GGAGCTCAAAATGGAGGACGCGGCGCTCGGGAGAGCGGGCGGGTGAGTCACCCACACAAAGGAAAAGGGC
CTTTCCGTCCTCAGCCGTCGCTTCATGTGACTCCACGGAGTACCGGGCGCCGTCCAGGCACCTCGATTAG
TTCTCGAGCTTTTGGAGTACGTCGTCTTTAGGTTGGGGGGAGGGGTTTTATGCGATGGAGTTTCCCCACA
CTGAGTGGGTGGAGACTGAAGTTAGGCCAGCTTGGCACTTGATGTAATTCTCCTTGGAATTTGCCCTTTT
TGAGTTTGGATCTTGGTTCATTCTCAAGCCTCAGACAGTGGTTCAAAGTTTTTTTCTTCCATTTCAGGTG
TCGTGAGGAATTGATCCTTCGAACTAGAATTCGAAGCTTGAGCTCGAGATCTGAGTCCGGTAGCGCTAGT
TCGAAGGATCCGCCGCCACCATGCCTCTGTTTGAGCTTTTCAGGCTCACCAAAGCTAAGCTTGAATCTGC
TCAAGACAGGAACCCTTCTCCACCTGTAGATGAAGTTGTGGAGCTGGTGTGGGAAAATGGTCAGATATCA
ACTCAAAGTCAGTCAAGTAGATCGAGGAACATTCCTCCACCACAAGCAAACTCTTCTAGAGCTAGAGAGA
TTGGAAATGGCTCAAAGACGACTATGGTGGACGAGATCCCTATGTCAGTGCCATCACTAATGACGGGTTT
GAGTCAAGACGATGACTTTGTTCCATGGTTGAATCATCATCCCTCCCTTGATGGATATTGCTCTGATTTC
TTGCGTGATGTGTCGTCTCCTGTTACTGTCAACGAGCAAGAGAGTGATATGGCGGTAAACCAAACTGCTT
TCCCGTTGTTTCAGAGAAGAAAGGATGGCAATGAATCAGCTCCTGCTGCTTCTTCGTCGCAGTATAACGG
TTTCCAATCGCATTCTCTGTATGGAAGTGATAGAGCTAGAGATCTTCCTAGCCAACAAACCAATCCGGAT
CGGTTTACTCAGACGCAGGAACCACTAATTACTAGTAACAAGCCTAGTTTGGTCAACTTTTCACATTTCT
TACGCCCTGCAACTTTTGCGAAGACTACTAATAATAACCTTCATGACACTAAAGAAAAGAGTCCTCAAAG
CCCGCCAAATGTGTTTCAGACCAGAGTTCTTGGAGCTAAAGACTCTGAAGATAAGGTTCTTAACGAGTCT
GTTGCTTCTGCTACGCCTAAAGATAACCAAAAGGCTTGCCTAATATCAGAGGACTCATGTAGAAAAGACC
AAGAGAGTGAAAAAGCAGTTGTATGTTCTTCTGTTGGCTCGGGTAATAGTCTCGATGGCCCATCCGAAAG
TCCTTCACTTTCTTTAAAGAGAAAGCATTCGAATATTCAAGACATTGACTGTCATAGTGAAGATGTGGAA
GAAGAATCAGGAGATGGAAGAAAGGAAGCAGGTCCATCTCGAACGGGTTTGGGTTCAAAGAGAAGCCGCT
CTGCAGAAGTGCATAATCTGTCTGAAAGGAGACGGCGTGATAGGATCAACGAGAAGATGCGTGCCCTGCA
AGAACTCATTCCAAACTGTAACAAGGTGGACAAAGCTTCGATGCTAGATGAAGCCATCGAGTATCTCAAG
TCACTCCAACTTCAAGTGCAGATCATGTCAATGGCGTCTGGTTACTATCTGCCACCGGCGGTTATGTTCC
CACCGGGTATGGGGCATTACCCGGCAGCAGCTGCTGCAATGGCAATGGGTATGGGAATGCCTTATGCAAT
GGGCTTGCCTGATTTGAGCCGTGGTGGTTCATCGGTTAACCACGGACCACAGTTCCAAGTCTCGGGGATG
CAACAACAACCAGTGGCGATGGGTATTCCACGTGTCTCTGGTGGTGGTATCTTTGCCGGTTCTTCGACGA
TTGGCAATGGCTCGACTAGAGATTTATCTGGTTCTAAAGATCAAACAACGACGAATAACAACAGTAACTT
GAAACCAATAAAGAGAAAACAGGGGTCTTCTGATCAGTTTTGTGGATCGTGGCGCGCCATGGGATCTCCT
AGGTTTGATACTGACCTGTTCGATACCGACTTGTTTGATACTGACCTTTTTGATACTGACCTGTTCGATA
CCGACTTGTTTGATACTGACCTTTTTGATACTGACCTGTTCGATACCGACTTGTTTGATACTGACCTTTT
TGATACTGACCTGTTCGATACCGACTTGATCGAGGGAAGGGGTGGCGAATTCATGCCTAAGAAAAAGAGA
AAGGTGGGCGGAATGGCTTACCCATACGATGTTCCAGATTACGCTTGATAACATATGCCCCTCTCCCTCC
CCCCCCCCCTAACGTTACTGGCCGAAGCCGCTTGGAATAAGGCCGGTGTGCGTTTGTCTATATGTTATTT
TCCACCATATTGCCGTCTTTTGGCAATGTGAGGGCCCGGAAACCTGGCCCTGTCTTCTTGACGAGCATTC
CTAGGGGTCTTTCCCCTCTCGCCAAAGGAATGCAAGGTCTGTTGAATGTCGTGAAGGAAGCAGTTCCTCT
GGAAGCTTCTTGAAGACAAACAACGTCTGTAGCGACCCTTTGCAGGCAGCGGAACCCCCCACCTGGCGAC
AGGTGCCTCTGCGGCCAAAAGCCACGTGTATAAGATACACCTGCAAAGGCGGCACAACCCCAGTGCCACG
TTGTGAGTTGGATAGTTGTGGAAAGAGTCAAATGGCTCTCCTCAAGCGTATTCAACAAGGGGCTGAAGGA
TGCCCAGAAGGTACCCCATTGTATGGGATCTGATCTGGGGCCTCGGTACACATGCTTTACATGTGTTTAG
TCGAGGTTAAAAAAACGTCTAGGCCCCCCGAACCACGGGGACGTGGTTTTCCTTTGAAAAACACGATGAT
AATATGGCCACAACCACTAGTTCGCGAATGGTTTCCGGAGTCGGGGGTAGTGGCGGTGGCCGTGGCGGTG
GCCGTGGCGGAGAAGAAGAACCGTCGTCAAGTCACACTCCTAATAACCGAAGAGGAGGAGAACAAGCTCA
ATCGTCGGGAACGAAATCTCTCAGACCAAGAAGCAACACTGAATCAATGAGCAAAGCAATTCAACAGTAC
ACCGTCGACGCAAGACTCCACGCCGTTTTCGAACAATCCGGCGAATCAGGGAAATCATTCGACTACTCAC
AATCACTCAAAACGACGACGTACGGTTCCTCTGTACCTGAGCAACAGATCACAGCTTATCTCTCTCGAAT
CCAGCGAGGTGGTTACATTCAGCCTTTCGGATGTATGATCGCCGTCGATGAATCCAGTTTCCGGATCATC
GGTTACAGTGAAAACGCCAGAGAAATGTTAGGGATTATGCCTCAATCTGTTCCTACTCTTGAGAAACCTG
AGATTCTAGCTATGGGAACTGATGTGAGATCTTTGTTCACTTCTTCGAGCTCGATTCTACTCGAGCGTGC
TTTCGTTGCTCGAGAGATTACCTTGTTAAATCCGGTTTGGATACATTCCAAGAATACTGGTAAACCGTTT
TACGCCATTCTTCATAGGATTGATGTTGGTGTTGTTATTGATTTAGAGCCAGCTAGAACTGAAGATCCTG
CGCTTTCTATTGCTGGTGCTGTTCAATCGCAGAAACTCGCGGTTCGTGCGATTTCTCAGTTACAGGCTCT
TCCTGGTGGAGATATTAAGCTTTTGTGTGACACTGTCGTGGAAAGTGTGAGGGACTTGACTGGTTATGAT
CGTGTTATGGTTTATAAGTTTCATGAAGATGAGCATGGAGAAGTTGTAGCTGAGAGTAAACGAGACGATT
TAGAGCCTTATATTGGACTGCATTATCCTGCTACTGATATTCCTCAAGCGTCAAGGTTCTTGTTTAAGCA
GAACCGTGTCCGAATGATAGTAGATTGCAATGCCACACCTGTTCTTGTGGTCCAGGACGATAGGCTAACT
CAGTCTATGTGCTTGGTTGGTTCTACTCTTAGGGCTCCTCATGGTTGTCACTCTCAGTATATGGCTAACA
TGGGATCTATTGCGTCTTTAGCAATGGCGGTTATAATCAATGGAAATGAAGATGATGGGAGCAATGTAGC
TAGTGGAAGAAGCTCGATGAGGCTTTGGGGTTTGGTTGTTTGCCATCACACTTCTTCTCGCTGCATACCG
TTTCCGCTAAGGTATGCTTGTGAGTTTTTGATGCAGGCTTTCGGTTTACAGTTAAACATGGAATTGCAGT
TAGCTTTGCAAATGTCAGAGAAACGCGTTTTGAGAACGCAGACACTGTTATGTGATATGCTTCTGCGTGA
CTCGCCTGCTGGAATTGTTACACAGAGTCCCAGTATCATGGACTTAGTGAAATGTGACGGTGCAGCATTT
CTTTACCACGGGAAGTATTACCCGTTGGGTGTTGCTCCTAGTGAAGTTCAGATAAAAGATGTTGTGGAGT
GGTTGCTTGCGAATCATGCGGATTCAACCGGATTAAGCACTGATAGTTTAGGCGATGCGGGGTATCCCGG
TGCAGCTGCGTTAGGGGATGCTGTGTGCGGTATGGCAGTTGCATATATCACAAAAAGAGACTTTCTTTTT
TGGTTTCGATCTCACACTGCGAAAGAAATCAAATGGGGAGGCGCTAAGCATCATCCGGAGGATAAAGATG
ATGGGCAACGAATGCATCCTCGTTCGTCCTTTCAGGCTTTTCTTGAAGTTGTTAAGAGCCGGAGTCAGCC
ATGGGAAACTGCGGAAATGGATGCGATTCACTCGCTCCAGCTTATTCTGAGAGACTCTTTTAAAGAATCT
TTGCGGCCGCAACCTAAGAAAAAGAGAAAGGTGGGCGGAGGCATGAAGCTACTGTCTTCTATCGAACAAG
CATGCGATATTTGCCGACTTAAAAAGCTCAAGTGCTCCAAAGAAAAACCGAAGTGCGCCAAGTGTCTGAA
GAACAACTGGGAGTGTCGCTACTCTCCCAAAACCAAAAGGTCTCCGCTGACTAGGGCACATCTGACAGAA
GTGGAATCAAGGCTAGAAAGACTGGAACAGCTATTTCTACTGATTTTTCCTCGAGAAGACCTTGACATGA
TTTTGAAAATGGATTCTTTACAGGATATAAAAGCATTGTTAACAGGATTATTTGTACAAGATAATGTGAA
TAAAGATGCCGTCACAGATAGATTGGCTTCAGTGGAGACTGATATGCCTCTAACATTGAGACAGCATAGA
ATAAGTGCGACATCATCATCGGAAGAGAGTAGTAACAAAGGTCAAAGACAGTTGACTGTATCGCCGGAAT
TCTGATAATTAATTAACGATCGAGCGGCCGCGAATTCGCCAGCACAGTGGTCGACCCTGTGGAATGTGTG
TCAGTTAGGGTGTGGAAAGTCCCCAGGCTCCCCAGCAGGCAGAAGTATGCAAAGCATGCATCTCAATTAG
TCAGCAACCAGGTGTGGAAAGTCCCCAGGCTCCCCAGCAGGCAGAAGTATGCAAAGCATGCATCTCAATT
AGTCAGCAACCATAGTCCCGCCCCTAACTCCGCCCATCCCGCCCCTAACTCCGCCCAGTTCCGCCCATTC
TCCGCCCCATGGCTGACTAATTTTTTTTATTTATGCAGAGGCCGAGGCCGCCTCGGCCTCTGAGCTATTC
CAGAAGTAGTGAGGAGGCTTTTTTGGAGGCCTAGGCTTTTGCAAAAAGCTTACCATGACCGAGTACAAGC
CCACGGTGCGCCTCGCCACCCGCGACGACGTCCCCAGGGCCGTACGCACCCTCGCCGCCGCGTTCGCCGA
CTACCCCGCCACGCGCCACACCGTCGATCCGGACCGCCACATCGAGCGGGTCACCGAGCTGCAAGAACTC
TTCCTCACGCGCGTCGGGCTCGACATCGGCAAGGTGTGGGTCGCGGACGACGGCGCCGCGGTGGCGGTCT
GGACCACGCCGGAGAGCGTCGAAGCGGGGGCGGTGTTCGCCGAGATCGGCCCGCGCATGGCCGAGTTGAG
CGGTTCCCGGCTGGCCGCGCAGCAACAGATGGAAGGCCTCCTGGCGCCGCACCGGCCCAAGGAGCCCGCG
TGGTTCCTGGCCACCGTCGGCGTCTCGCCCGACCACCAGGGCAAGGGTCTGGGCAGCGCCGTCGTGCTCC
CCGGAGTGGAGGCGGCCGAGCGCGCCGGGGTGCCCGCCTTCCTGGAGACCTCCGCGCCCCGCAACCTCCC
CTTCTACGAGCGGCTCGGCTTCACCGTCACCGCCGACGTCGAGGTGCCCGAAGGACCGCGCACCTGGTGC
ATGACCCGCAAGCCCGGTGCCTGACGCCCGCCCCACGACCCGCAGCGCCCGACCGAAAGGAGCGCACGAC
CCCATGCATCGATAAAATAAAAGATTTTATTTAGTCTCCAGAAAAAGGGGGCGGCCGCTCGAGACCTAGA
AAAACATGGAGCAATCACAAGTAGCAATACAGCAGCTACCAATGCTGATTGTGCCTGGCTAGAAGCACAA
GAGGAGGAGGAGGTGGGTTTTCCAGTCACACCTCAGGTACCTTTAAGACCAATGACTTACAAGGCAGCTG
TAGATCTTAGCCACTTTTTAAAAGAAAAGGGGGGACTGGAAGGGCTAATTCACTCCCAACGAAGACAAGA
TCTGCTTTTTGCTTGTACTGGGTCTCTCTGGTTAGACCAGATCTGAGCCTGGGAGCTCTCTGGCTAACTA
GGGAACCCACTGCTTAAGCCTCAATAAAGCTTGCCTTGAGTGCTTCAAGTAGTGTGTGCCCGTCTGTTGT
GTGACTCTGGTAACTAGAGATCCCTCAGACCCTTTTAGTCAGTGTGGAAAATCTCTAGCAGTAGTAGTTC
ATGTCATCTTATTATTCAGTATTTATAACTTGCAAAGAAATGAATATCAGAGAGTGAGAGGCCTTGACAT
TATAATAGATTTAGCAGGAATTGAACTAGGAGTGGAGCACACAGGCAAAGTTCTAGAGCTCGCTGATCAG
CCTCGACTGTGCCTTCTAGTTGCCAGCCATCTGTTGTTTGCCCCTCCCCCGTGCCTTCCTTGACCCTGGA
AGGTGCCACTCCCACTGTCCTTTCCTAATAAAATGAGGAAATTGCATCGCATTGTCTGAGTAGGTGTCAT
TCTATTCTGGGGGGTGGGGTGGGGCAGGACAGCAAGGGGGAGGATTGGGAAGACAATAGCAGGCATGCTG
GGGATGCGGTGGGCTCTATGGCTTCTGAGGCGGAAAGAACCAGCTGGGGGCGCGCCCCTCGAGGCCGCCA
TGGTCATAGCTGTTTGACGTCAGGTGGCACTTTTCGGGGAAATGTGCGCGGAACCCCTATTTGTTTATTT
TTCTAAATACATTCAAATATGTATCCGCTCACGAGACAATAACCCTGATAAATGCTTCAATAATATTGAA
AAAGGAAGAGTATGAGTATTCAACATTTCCGTGTCGCCCTTATTCCCTTTTTTGCGGCATTTTGCCTTCC
TGTTTTTGCTCACCCAGAAACGCTGGTGAAAGTAAAAGATGCTGAAGATCAGTTGGGTGCACGAGTGGGT
TACATCGAACTGGATCTCAACAGCGGTAAGATCCTTGAGAGTTTTCGCCCCGAAGAACGTTTTCCAATGA
TGAGCACTTTTAAAGTTCTGCTATGTGGCGCGGTATTATCCCGTATTGACGCCGGGCAAGAGCAACTCGG
TCGCCGCATACACTATTCTCAGAATGACTTGGTTGAGTACTCACCAGTCACAGAAAAGCATCTTACGGAT
GGCATGACAGTAAGAGAATTATGCAGTGCTGCCATAACCATGAGTGATAACACTGCGGCCAACTTACTTC
TGACAACGATCGGAGGACCGAAGGAGCTAACCGCTTTTTTGCACAACATGGGGGATCATGTAACTCGCCT
TGATCGTTGGGAACCGGAGCTGAATGAAGCCATACCAAACGACGAGCGTGACACCACGATGCCTGTAGCA
ATGGCAACAACGTTGCGCAAACTATTAACTGGCGAACTACTTACTCTAGCTTCCCGGCAACAATTAATAG
ACTGGATGGAGGCGGATAAAGTTGCAGGACCACTTCTGCGCTCGGCCCTTCCGGCTGGCTGGTTTATTGC
TGATAAATCTGGAGCCGGTGAGCGTGGGTCTCGCGGTATCATTGCAGCACTGGGGCCAGATGGTAAGCCC
TCCCGTATCGTAGTTATCTACACGACGGGGAGTCAGGCAACTATGGATGAACGAAATAGACAGATCGCTG
AGATAGGTGCCTCACTGATTAAGCATTGGTAACTGTCAGACCAAGTTTACTCATATATACTTTAGATTGA
TTTAAAACTTCATTTTTAATTTAAAAGGATCTAGGTGAAGATCCTTTTTGATAATCTCATGACCAAAATC
CCTTAACGTGAGTTTTCGTTCCACTGAGCGTCAGACCCCGTAGAAAAGATCAAAGGATCTTCTTGAGATC
CTTTTTTTCTGCGCGTAATCTGCTGCTTGCAAACAAAAAAACCACCGCTACCAGCGGTGGTTTGTTTGCC
GGATCAAGAGCTACCAACTCTTTTTCCGAAGGTAACTGGCTTCAGCAGAGCGCAGATACCAAATACTGTT
CTTCTAGTGTAGCCGTAGTTAGGCCACCACTTCAAGAACTCTGTAGCACCGCCTACATACCTCGCTCTGC
TAATCCTGTTACCAGTGGCTGCTGCCAGTGGCGATAAGTCGTGTCTTACCGGGTTGGACTCAAGACGATA
GTTACCGGATAAGGCGCAGCGGTCGGGCTGAACGGGGGGTTCGTGCACACAGCCCAGCTTGGAGCGAACG
ACCTACACCGAACTGAGATACCTACAGCGTGAGCTATGAGAAAGCGCCACGCTTCCCGAAGGGAGAAAGG
CGGACAGGTATCCGGTAAGCGGCAGGGTCGGAACAGGAGAGCGCACGAGGGAGCTTCCAGGGGGAAACGC
CTGGTATCTTTATAGTCCTGTCGGGTTTCGCCACCTCTGACTTGAGCGTCGATTTTTGTGATGCTCGTCA
GGGGGGCGGAGCCTATGGAAAAACGCCAGCAACGCGGCCTTTTTACGGTTCTGGCCTTTTGCACGGACCG
CCACTGCCAATTACCTGTGGTTTCATTTACTCTAAACCTGTGATTCCTCTGAATTATTTTCATTTTAAAG
AAATTGTATTTGTTAAATATGTACTACAAACTTAGTAGTTGGAAGGGCTAATTCACTCCCAAAGAAGACA
AGATATCCTTGATCTGTGGATCTACCACACACAAGGCTACTTCCCTGATTAGCAGAACTACACACCAGGG
CCAGGGGTCAGATATCCACTGACCTTTGGATGGTGCTACAAGCTAGTACCAGTTGAGCCAGATAAGGTAG
AAGAGGCCAATAAAGGAGAGAACACCAGCTTGTTACACCCTGTGAGCCTGCATGGGATGGATGACCCGGA
GAGAGAAGTGTTAGAGTGGAGGTTTGACAGCCGCCTAGCATTTCATCACGTGGCCCGAGAGCTGCATCCG
GAGTACTTCAAGAACTGCTGATATCGAGCTTGCTACAAGGGACTTTCCGCTGGGGACTTTCCAGGGAGGC
GTGGCCTGGGCGGGACTGGGGAGTGGCGAGCCCTCAGATCCTGCATATAAGCAGCTGCTTTTTGCCTGTA
CTGGGTCTCTCTGGTTAGACCAGATCTGAGCCTGGGAGCTCTCTGGCTAACTAGGGAACCCACTGCTTAA
GCCTCAATAAAGCTTGCCTTGAGTGCTTCAAGTAGTGTGTGCCCGTCTGTTGTGTGACTCTGGTAACTAG
AGATCCCTCAGACCCTTTTAGTCAGTGTGGAAAATCTCTAGCAGTGGCGCCCGAACAGGGACTTGAAAGC
GAAAGGGAAACCAGAGGAGCTCTCTCGACGCAGGACTCGGCTTGCTGAAGCGCGCACGGCAAGAGGCGAG
GGGCGGCGACTGGTGAGTACGCCAAAAATTTTGACTAGCGGAGGCTAGAAGGAGAGAGATGGGTGCGAGA
GCGTC
Features (pLannotate 1.2.2; 24 found; start..end, strand, type, name):
    493..726     +  misc_feature   RRE: The Rev response element (RRE) of HIV-1 allows for Rev-dependent mRNA export from the nucleus to the cytoplasm.
   1103..1203    +  CDS            Rev (fragment): human immunodeficiency virus 1 (HIV-1) Rev protein; rev; enhances nuclear export of unspliced and incompletely spliced viral mRNAs
   1242..1359    +  misc_feature   cPPT/CTS: central polypurine tract and central termination sequence of HIV-1
   1415..1481    +  CDS            small t antigen (fragment): SV40 (simian virus 40) small t antigen
   1488..2666    +  promoter       EF-1α promoter: strong constitutive promoter for human elongation factor EF-1α
   2686..2729    -  misc_feature   MCS (fragment): multiple cloning site
   2751..4319    +  CDS            PIF3: PIF3_ARATH - Also known as BHLH8, EN100, PAP3. Experimental evidence at protein level: Swiss-Prot protein existence level 1. Transcription factor acting positively in the phytochrome signaling pathway. Activates transcription by binding to the G box (5'- CACGTG-3'). From Arabidopsis thaliana (Mouse-ear cress).
   4569..4596    +  CDS            3xHA (fragment): three tandem HA epitope tags
   4608..5195    +  misc_feature   IRES2: internal ribosome entry site (IRES) of the encephalomyocarditis virus (EMCV)
   5208..7070    +  CDS            PHYB (fragment): PHYB_ARATH - Also known as HY3 From Arabidopsis thaliana (Mouse-ear cress).
   7113..7553    +  CDS            GAL4 DNA binding domain: DNA binding domain of the GAL4 transcriptional activator; Saccharomyces cerevisiae GAL4 (truncated)
   7626..7955    +  promoter       SV40 promoter: SV40 enhancer and early promoter
   7965..8564    +  CDS            PuroR: puromycin N-acetyltransferase; pac from Streptomyces alboniger; confers resistance to puromycin
   8658..8855    +  CDS            nef (fragment): NEF_HV1Z2 - Experimental evidence at protein level: Swiss-Prot protein existence level 1. Extracellular Nef protein targets CD4(+) T-lymphocytes for apoptosis by interacting with CXCR4 surface receptors. From Human immunodeficiency virus type 1 group M subtype D (isolate Z2/CDC-Z34) (HIV-1).
   8857..9090    +  LTR            3' LTR (ΔU3): self-inactivating 3' long terminal repeat (LTR) from HIV-1
   9247..9471    +  polyA_signal   bGH poly(A) signal: bovine growth hormone polyadenylation signal
   9475..9496    +  promoter       SV40 promoter (fragment): SV40 enhancer and early promoter
   9567..9671    +  promoter       AmpR promoter: bla
   9672..10532   +  CDS            AmpR: β-lactamase; bla; confers resistance to ampicillin, carbenicillin, and related antibiotics
  10703..11291   +  rep_origin     ori: high-copy-number ColE1/pMB1/pBR322/pUC origin of replication
  11449..11778   +  CDS            nef (fragment): NEF_HV1BR - Experimental evidence at protein level: Swiss-Prot protein existence level 1. Extracellular Nef protein targets CD4(+) T-lymphocytes for apoptosis by interacting with CXCR4 surface receptors (PubMed:14990729). From Human immunodeficiency virus type 1 group M subtype B (isolate BRU/LAI) (HIV-1).
  11826..12083   +  LTR            5' LTR (truncated): truncated 5' long terminal repeat (LTR) from HIV-1
  12130..12255   +  misc_feature   HIV-1 Ψ: packaging signal of human immunodeficiency virus type 1
  12239..322     +  CDS            HIV-1 gag (fragment) (across the origin): gag protein from human immunodeficiency virus 1; gag
