[The description below was written by a language model from this plasmid's Addgene catalogue record and pLannotate feature annotations shown in this document.]
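Description:
pPKm-230 is a self-inactivating HIV-1-based lentiviral transfer plasmid on the pSIN backbone, about 12.3 kb, that delivers a two-component, phytochrome-based light-switchable transcription system to mammalian cells. In bacteria it is maintained through a high-copy ColE1/pUC-type origin and selected with ampicillin (AmpR). The depositor notes that the plasmid is very unstable and prone to loss of full-length sequence, so clones should be checked for integrity. The lentiviral framework comprises a truncated 5' LTR, the Ψ packaging signal running into a gag fragment, the RRE for Rev-dependent nuclear export, the cPPT/CTS element and a ΔU3 3' LTR, which inactivates the LTR promoter after integration. A bGH polyadenylation signal lies downstream of the 3' LTR.

The payload is a bicistronic cassette driven by the human EF-1α promoter. The first cistron encodes Arabidopsis PIF3 fused to a transactivation domain that the record calls MTAD; this domain is not annotated separately in the feature table, although a partial HA epitope match lies just before the IRES. An EMCV IRES then permits cap-independent translation of a fragment of Arabidopsis phytochrome B fused to the GAL4 DNA-binding domain. In this split transcription factor design, light-regulated PhyB–PIF3 association would recruit the activation domain to GAL4-binding (UAS) reporter promoters. A separate SV40 promoter–PuroR cassette within the proviral region allows puromycin selection of transduced cells.

The catalogue insert field names "mito-tFD and mito-tFNR", but neither the purpose line nor the sequence annotation shows these genes. That entry therefore appears to conflict with the rest of the record, and it may relate to companion constructs from the same work on genetically encoded PhyB optogenetics.
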