Addgene plasmid #90499: pPKm-230
Purpose: pSIN - EF-1alpha - PIF3 - MTAD - IRES - PhyB - GBD, dual vector of PIF3-MTAD under EF-1 alpha promoter and PhyB-DBD under IRES promoter; See growth conditions below.
Depositing lab: Todd Coleman. Depositing organization: University of California, San Diego (UCSD). Publication: Biosynthesis of Orthogonal Molecules Using Ferredoxin and Ferredoxin-NADP(+) Reductase Systems Enables Genetically Encoded PhyB Optogenetics. Kyriakakis P, Catanho M, Hoffner N, Thavarajah W, Hu VJ, Chao SS, Hsu A, Pham V, Naghavian L, Dozier LE, Patrick GN, Coleman TP. ACS Synth Biol. 2018 Feb 16;7(2):706-717. doi: 10.1021/acssynbio.7b00413. Epub 2018 Jan 24. PubMed 29301067.
Backbone
  Vector backbone: pSIN
  Vector type: Lentiviral
Growth in bacteria
  Bacterial resistance: Ampicillin, 100 μg/mL
  Growth temperature: 37°C
  Growth strain: NEB Stable
  Growth instructions: Pick a small colony after streaking or transforming, as plasmid is very unstable. We recommend screening several small colonies by restriction digest before storing immediately upon receipt.
  Copy number: High Copy
Gene/Insert
  Gene/Insert name: mito-tFD and mito-tFNR
  Cloning method: Restriction Enzyme; 5′ cloning site unknown (unknown if destroyed); 3′ cloning site unknown (unknown if destroyed)
Terms and licenses: Academic/Nonprofit Terms; Industry Terms: Not Available to Industry
Depositor comments: Additional growth instructions: For larger cultures, the depositing lab minipreps a sample before midiprepping. Perhaps if you are just making glycerol stocks try growing 2 or maybe 3 large cultures and miniprepping a sample to check for the full sized plasmid. They also try to start with a small sized colony and are more stringent about not letting the culture overgrow.
How to cite: pPKm-230 was a gift from Todd Coleman (Addgene plasmid # 90499 ; http://n2t.net/addgene:90499 ; RRID:Addgene_90499)
